>Addgene plasmid #124015 | ARB287a | addgene full sequence | sequence record 252435 | Addgene NGS Result
GTTACAGAGATGTTACGAACCCTGAACAGGTTGACTATTAATTGTGTCTGCTTGATGTGGACACCAGGTG
GCGCTGGACATCAGATTTGGAGAGGCAGTTGTCTAGGGAACCGGGCTCTGTGCCAGCGCAGGAGGCAGGC
TGGCTCTCCTATTCCAGGGATGCTCATCCAGGAAGGAAAGGTTGCATGCTGGACACACTAACCTTACAGC
GGTGGGCTCTATGGGGTACCTACGTAGGTACATAACTTACGGTAAATGGCCCGCCTGGCTGACCGCCCAA
CGACCCCCGCCCATTGACGTCAATAATGACGTATGTTCCCATAGTAACGCCAATAGGGACTTTCCATTGA
CGTCAATGGGTGGAGTATTTACGGTAAACTGCCCACTTGGCAGTACATCAAGTGTATCATATGCCAAGTA
CGCCCCCTATTGACGTCAATGACGGTAAATGGCCCGCCTGGCATTATGCCCAGTACATGACCTTATGGGA
CTTTCCTACTTGGCAGTACATCTACGTATTAGTCATCGCTATTACCATGGTGATGCGGTTTTGGCAGTAC
ATCAATGGGCGTGGATAGCGGTTTGACTCACGGGGATTTCCAAGTCTCCACCCCATTGACGTCAATGGGA
GTTTGTTTTGGCACCAAAATCAACGGGACTTTCCAAAATGTCGTAACAACTCCGCCCCATTGACGCAAAT
GGGCGGTAGGCGTGTACGGTGGGAGGTCTATATAAGCAGAGCTCGTTTAGTGAACCGTCAGATAGCCACC
ATGGGTAAAAAGCCTGAACTCACCGCGACGTCTGTCGAGAAGTTTCTGATCGAAAAGTTCGACAGCGTGT
CCGACCTGATGCAGCTCTCGGAGGGCGAAGAATCTCGTGCTTTCAGCTTCGATGTAGGAGGGCGTGGATA
TGTCCTGCGGGTAAATAGCTGCGCCGATGGTTTCTACAAAGATCGTTATGTTTATCGGCACTTTGCATCG
GCCGCGCTCCCGATTCCGGAAGTGCTTGACATTGGGGAATTTAGCGAGAGCCTGACCTATTGCATCTCCC
GCCGTGCACAGGGTGTCACGTTGCAAGACCTGCCTGAAACCGAACTGCCCGCTGTTCTGCAACCGGTCGC
GGAGGCCATGGATGCGATCGCTGCGGCCGATCTTAGCCAGACGAGCGGGTTCGGCCCATTCGGACCGCAA
GGAATCGGTCAATACACTACATGGCGTGATTTCATATGCGCGATTGCTGATCCCCATGTGTATCACTGGC
AAACTGTGATGGACGACACCGTCAGTGCGTCCGTCGCGCAGGCTCTCGATGAGCTGATGCTTTGGGCCGA
GGACTGCCCCGAAGTCCGGCACCTCGTGCACGCGGATTTCGGCTCCAACAATGTCCTGACGGACAATGGC
CGCATAACAGCGGTCATTGACTGGAGCGAGGCGATGTTCGGGGATTCCCAATACGAGGTCGCCAACATCT
TCTTCTGGAGGCCGTGGTTGGCTTGTATGGAGCAGCAGACGCGCTACTTCGAGCGGAGGCATCCGGAGCT
TGCAGGATCGCCGCGGCTCCGGGCGTATATGCTCCGCATTGGTCTTGACCAACTCTATCAGAGCTTGGTT
GACGGCAATTTCGATGATGCAGCTTGGGCGCAGGGTCGATGCGACGCAATCGTCCGATCCGGAGCCGGGA
CTGTCGGGCGTACACAAATCGCCCGCAGAAGCGCGGCCGTCTGGACCGATGGCTGTGTAGAAGTACTCGC
CGATAGTGGAAACCGACGCCCCAGCACTCGTCCGAGGGCAAAGGAATAACTCGAGCGACGCCTCGACTGT
GCCTTCTAGTTGCCAGCCATCTGTTGTTTGCCCCTCCCCCGTGCCTTCCTTGACCCTGGAAGGTGCCACT
CCCACTGTCCTTTCCTAATAAAATGAGGAAATTGCATCGCATTGTCTGAGTAGGTGTCATTCTATTCTGG
GGGGTGGGGTGGGGCAGGACAGCAAGGGGGAGGATTGGGAAGACAATAGCAGGCATGCTGGGGATGCGGT
GGGCTCTATGAGTATCGATACTAGTTAAAAGTTTTGTTACTTTATAGAAGAAATTTTGAGTTTTTGTTTT
TTTTTAATAAATAAATAAACATAAATAAATTGTTTGTTGAATTTATTATTAGTATGTAAGTGTAAATATA
ATAAAACTTAATATCTATTCAAATTAATAAATAAACCTCGATATACAGACCGATAAAACACATGCGTCAA
TTTTACGCATGATTATCTTTAACGTACGTCACAATATGATTATCTTTCTAGGGTTAATCTAGTATACGCG
TATGCGGCCGCTTAATTAATCCAGCTTTTGTTCCCTTTAGTGAGGGTTAATTCCGAGCGGCCGCGTGTTA
CAACCAATTAACCAATTCTGATTAGAAAAACTCATCGAGCATCAAATGAAACTGCAATTTATTCATATCA
GGATTATCAATACCATATTTTTGAAAAAGCCGTTTCTGTAATGAAGGAGAAAACTCACCGAGGCAGTTCC
ATAGGATGGCAAGATCCTGGTATCGGTCTGCGATTCCGACTCGTCCAACATCAATACAACCTATTAATTT
CCCCTCGTCAAAAATAAGGTTATCAAGTGAGAAATCACCATGAGTGACGACTGAATCCGGTGAGAATGGC
AAAAGCTTATGCATTTCTTTCCAGACTTGTTCAACAGGCCAGCCATTACGCTCGTCATCAAAATCACTCG
CATCAACCAAACCGTTATTCATTCGTGATTGCGCCTGAGCGAGGCGAAATACGCGATCGCTGTTAAAAGG
ACAATTACAAACAGGAATCGAATGCAACCGGCGCAGGAACACTGCCAGCGCATCAACAATATTTTCACCT
GAATCAGGATATTCTTCTAATACCTGGAATGCTGTTTTCCCGGGGATCGCAGTGGTGAGTAACCATGCAT
CATCAGGAGTACGGATAAAATGCTTGATGGTCGGAAGAGGCATAAATTCCGTCAGCCAGTTTAGTCTGAC
CATCTCATCTGTAACATCATTGGCAACGCTACCTTTGCCATGTTTCAGAAACAACTCTGGCGCATCGGGC
TTCCCATACAATCGATAGATTGTCGCACCTGATTGCCCGACATTATCGCGAGCCCATTTATACCCATATA
AATCAGCATCCATGTTGGAATTTAATCGCGGCCTGGAGCAAGACGTTTCCCGTTGAATATGGCTCATAAC
ACCCCTTGTATTACTGTTTATGTAAGCAGACAGTTTTATTGTTCATGATGATATATTTTTATCTTGTGCA
ATGTAACATCAGAGATTTTGAGACACAACGTGGCTTTGTTGAATAAATCGAACTTTTGCTGAGTTGAAGG
ATCAGTCATGACCAAAATCCCTTAACGTGAGTTTTCGTTCCACTGAGCGTCAGACCCCGTAGAAAAGATC
AAAGGATCTTCTTGAGATCCTTTTTTTCTGCGCGTAATCTGCTGCTTGCAAACAAAAAAACCACCGCTAC
CAGCGGTGGTTTGTTTGCCGGATCAAGAGCTACCAACTCTTTTTCCGAAGGTAACTGGCTTCAGCAGAGC
GCAGATACCAAATACTGTTCTTCTAGTGTAGCCGTAGTTAGGCCACCACTTCAAGAACTCTGTAGCACCG
CCTACATACCTCGCTCTGCTAATCCTGTTACCAGTGGCTGCTGCCAGTGGCGATAAGTCGTGTCTTACCG
GGTTGGACTCAAGACGATAGTTACCGGATAAGGCGCAGCGGTCGGGCTGAACGGGGGGTTCGTGCACACA
GCCCAGCTTGGAGCGAACGACCTACACCGAACTGAGATACCTACAGCGTGAGCTATGAGAAAGCGCCACG
CTTCCCGAAGGGAGAAAGGCGGACAGGTATCCGGTAAGCGGCAGGGTCGGAACAGGAGAGCGCACGAGGG
AGCTTCCAGGGGGAAACGCCTGGTATCTTTATAGTCCTGTCGGGTTTCGCCACCTCTGACTTGAGCGTCG
ATTTTTGTGATGCTCGTCAGGGGGGCGGAGCCTATGGAAAAACGCCAGCAACGCGGCCTTTTTACGGTTC
CTGGCCTTTTGCTGGCCTTTTGCTCACATGTTCTTTCCTGCGTTATCCCCTGATTCTGTGGATAACCGTG
CGGCCGCCAATTAATACGACTCACTATAGGGCGAATTGGGGCGCGCCATTCTAGATTAACCCTAGAAAGA
TAGTCTGCGTAAAATTGACGCATGCATTCTTGAAATATTGCTCTCTCTTTCTAAATAGCGCGAATCCGTC
GCTGTGCATTTAGGACATCTCAGTCGCCGCTTGGAGCTCCCGTGAGGCGTGCTTGTCAATGCGGTAAGTG
TCACTGATTTTGAACTATAACGACCGCGTGAGTCAAAATGACGCATGATTATCTTTTACGTGACTTTTAA
GATTTAACTCATACGATAATTATATTGTTATTTCATGTTCTACTTACGTGATAACTTATTATATATATAT
TTTCTTGTTATAGATATCAACTAGAATGCTAGCATGGGCCCAGATCTCCATGGGCCCTGAATTCGCATCT
AGACTGAACTGGCCGATAATTGCAGACGAGGAGCATCGCCCTTCCCCGGCCCTCAGGTAAGAGGACCAAA
TACCGTAGCCGTTTCCAATTTCAGTCCTTTAGCGCCACCTGGTGCTAACTACTCTATCACGCTTTTATCC
AATAACTACCTTTGTAAATTTCCTTTCAAAAGTTCTGGCCGGGCGCGGTGGCAACGGTGCCCGTCAGTGG
GCAGAGCGCACATCGCCCACAGTCCCCGAGAAGTTGGGGGGAGGGGTCGGCAATTGAACCGGTGCCTAGA
GAAGGTGGCGCGGGGTAAACTGGGAAAGTGATGTCGTGTACTGGCTCCGCCTTTTTCCCGAGGGTGGGGG
AGAACCGTATATAAGTGCAGTAGTCGCCGTGAACGTTCTTTTTCGCAACGGGTTTGCCGCCAGAACACAG
GTAAGTGCCGTGTGTGGTTCCCGCGGGCCTGGCCTCTTTACGGGTTATGGCCCTTGCGTGCCTTGAATTA
CTTCCACCTGGCTGCAGTACGTGATTCTTGATCCCGAGCTTCGGGTTGGAAGTGGGTGGGAGAGTTCGAG
GCCTTGCGCTTAAGGAGCCCCTTCGCCTCGTGCTTGAGTTGAGGCCTGGCCTGGGCGCTGGGGCCGCCGC
GTGCGAATCTGGTGGCACCTTCGCGCCTGTCTCGCTGCTTTCGATAAGTCTCTAGCCATTTAAAATTTTT
GATGACCTGCTGCGACGCTTTTTTTCTGGCAAGATAGTCTTGTAAATGCGGGCCAAGATCTGCACACTGG
TATTTCGGTTTTTGGGGCCGCGGGCGGCGACGGGGCCCGTGCGTCCCAGCGCACATGTTCGGCGAGGCGG
GGCCTGCGAGCGCGGCCACCGAGAATCGGACGGGGGTAGTCTCAAGCTGGCCGGCCTGCTCTGGTGCCTG
GCCTCGCGCCGCCGTGTATCGCCCCGCCCTGGGCGGCAAGGCTGGCCCGGTCGGCACCAGTTGCGTGAGC
GGAAAGATGGCCGCTTCCCGGCCCTGCTGCAGGGAGCTCAAAATGGAGGACGCGGCGCTCGGGAGAGCGG
GCGGGTGAGTCACCCACACAAAGGAAAAGGGCCTTTCCGTCCTCAGCCGTCGCTTCATGTGACTCCACGG
AGTACCGGGCGCCGTCCAGGCACCTCGATTAGTTCTCGCGCTTTTGGAGTACGTCGTCTTTAGGTTGGGG
GGAGGGGTTTTATGCGATGGAGTTTCCCCACACTGAGTGGGTGGAGACTGAAGTTAGGCCAGCTTGGCAC
TTGATGTAATTCTCCTTGGAATTTGCCCTTTTTGAGTTTGGATCTTGGTTCATTCTCAAGCCTCAGACAG
TGGTTCAAAGTTTTTTTCTTCCATTTCAGGTGTCGTGAGCTAGCCACTATGCCCAAGAAGAAGAGGAAGG
TGGAGGACGCCGGTTCTGTGAGCGTGATCAAGCCCGAGATGAAGATCAAGCTGTGCATGAGGGGCACCGT
GAACGGCCACAACTTCGTGATCGAGGGCGAGGGCAAGGGCAACCCCTACGAGGGCACCCAGATCCTGGAC
CTGAACGTGACCGAGGGCGCCCCCCTGCCCTTCGCCTACGACATCCTGACCACCGTGTTCCAGTACGGCA
ACAGGGCCTTCACCAAGTACCCCGCCGACATCCAGGACTACTTCAAGCAGACCTTCCCCGAGGGCTACCA
CTGGGAGAGGAGCATGACCTACGAGGACCAGGGCATCTGCACCGCCACCAGCAACATCAGCATGAGGGGC
GACTGCTTCTTCTACGACATCAGGTTCGACGGCACCAACTTCCCCCCCAACGGCCCCGTGATGCAGAAGA
AGACCCTGAAGTGGGAGCCCAGCACCGAGAAGATGTACGTGGAGGACGGCGTGCTGAAGGGCGACGTGAA
CATGAGGCTGCTGCTGGAGGGCGGCGGCCACTACAGGTGCGACTTCAAGACCACCTACAAGGCCAAGAAG
GAGGTGAGGCTGCCCGACGCCCACAAGATCGACCACAGGATCGAGATCCTGAAGCACGACAAGGACTACA
ACAAGGTGAAGCTGTACGAGAACGCCGTGGCCAGGTACTCCATGCTGCCCAGCCAGGCCGGATCCTAACT
CGAGCGACGCCTCGACTGTGCCTTCTAGTTGCCAGCCATCTGTTGTTTGCCCCTCCCCCGTGCCTTCCTT
GACCCTGGAAGGTGCCACTCCCACTGTCCTTTCCTAATAAAATGAGGAAATTGCATCGCATTGTCTGAGT
AGGTGTCATTCTATTCTGGGGGGTGGGGTGGGGCAGGACAGCAAGGGGGAGGATTGGGAAGACAATAGCA
GGCATGCTGGGGATGCGGTGGGCTCTATGGGCTGGTTCTGTATGGGCACAGACAACCTAACTAATTTCCT
GGCCCTCAAGGTGACTTGCTTGAACTTGCCACCTTCGCCACTAGGGGGCAGCATTGGTTTACACAGGGTG
AACAAACGTTCAATTCTAAACTAATATTCTTTGGTGGGAAAGTGTGTTCATTTTGGTTTGTTTTGAAGAA
GTCACTTCATACCTTTGAACTGGGGTTAAGCTGGTTAACTCCCAAAAACGCCATATATGGAGTTCCGCGT
TACATAACTTACGGTAAATGGCCCGCCTGGCTGACCGCCCAACGACCCCCGCCCATTGACGTCAATAATG
ACGTATGTTCCCATAGTAACGCCAATAGGGACTTTCCATTGACGTCAATGGGTGGAGTATTTACGGTAAA
CTGCCCACTTGGCAGTACATCAAGTGTATCATATGCCAAGTACGCCCCCTATTGACGTCAATGACGGTAA
ATGGCCCGCCTGGCATTATGCCCAGTACATGACCTTATGGGACTTTCCTACTTGGCAGTACATCTACGTA
TTAGTCATCGCTATTACCATGGTCGAGGTGAGCCCCACGTTCTGCTTCACTCTCCCCATCTCCCCCCCCT
CCCCACCCCCAATTTTGTATTTATTTATTTTTTAATTATTTTGTGCAGCGATGGGGGCGGGGGGGGGGGG
GGGGCGCGCNCAGGCGGGGCGGGGCGGGGCGAGGGGCGGGGCGGGGCGAGGCGGAGAGGTGCGGCGGCAG
CCAATCAGAGCGGCGCGCTCCGAAAGTTTCCTTTTATGGCGAGGCGGCGGCGGCGGCGGCCCTATAAAAA
GCGAAGCGCGCGGCGGGCGGGAGTCGCTGCGCGCTGCCTTCGCCCCGTGCCCCGCTCCGCCGCCGCCTCG
CGCCGCCCGCCCCGGCTCTGACTGACCGCGTTACTCCCACAGGTGAGCGGGCGGGACGGCCCTTCTCCTC
CGGGCTGTAATTAGCGCTTGGTTTAATGACGGCTTGTTTCTTTTCTGTGGCTGCGTGAAAGCCTTGAGGG
GCTCCGGGAGGGCCCTTTGTGCGGGGGGAGCGGCTCGGGGGGTGCGTGCGTGTGTGTGTGCGTGGGGAGC
GCCGCGTGCGGCTCCGCGCTGCCCGGCGGCTGTGAGCGCTGCGGGCGCGGCGCGGGGCTTTGTGCGCTCC
GCAGTGTGCGCGAGGGGAGCGCGGCCGGGGGCGGTGCCCCGCGGTGCGGGGGGGGCTGCGAGGGGAACAA
AGGCTGCGTGCGGGGTGTGTGCGTGGGGGGGTGAGCAGGGGGTGTGGGCGCGTCGGTCGGGCTGCAACCC
CCCCTGCACCCCCCTCCCCGAGTTGCTGAGCACGGCCCGGCTTCGGGTGCGGGGCTCCGTACGGGGCGTG
GCGCGGGGCTCGCCGTGCCGGGCGGGGGGTGGCGGCAGGTGGGGGTGCCGGGCGGGGCGGGGCCGCCTCG
GGCCGGGGAGGGCTCGGGGGAGGGGCGCGGCGGCCCCCGGAGTGCCGGCGGCTGTCGAGGCGCGGCGAGC
CGCAGCCATTGCCTTTTATGGTAATCGTGCGAGAGGGCGCAGGGACTTCCTTTGTCCCAAATCTGTGCGG
AGCCGAAATCTGGGAGGCGCCGCCGCACCCCCTCTAGCGGGCGCGGGGCGAAGCGGTGCGGCGCCGGCAG
GAAGGAAATGGGCGGGGAGGGCCTTCGTGCGTCGCCGCGCCGCCGTCCCCTTCTCCCTCTCCAGCCTCGG
GGCTGTCCGCGGGGGGACGGCTGCCTTCGGGGGGGACGGGGCAGGGCGGGGTTCGGCTTCTGGCGTGTGA
CCGGCGGCTCTAGAGCCTCTGCTAACCATGTTCATGCCTTCTTCTTTTTCCTACAGCTCCTGGGCAACGT
GCTGGTTATTGTGCTGTCTCATCATTTTGGCAAAGAATTCGCCACTATGCCAGAGCCAGCGAAGTCTGCT
CCCGCCCCGAAAAAGGGCTCCAAGAAGGCGGTGACTAAGGCGCAGAAGAAAGGCGGCAAGAAGCGCAAGC
GCAGCCGCAAGGAGAGCTATTCCATCTATGTGTACAAGGTTCTGAAGCAGGTCCACCCTGACACCGGCAT
TTCGTCCAAGGCCATGGGCATCATGAATTCGTTTGTGAACGACATTTTCGAGCGCATCGCAGGTGAGGCT
TCCCGCCTGGCGCATTACAACAAGCGCTCGACCATCACCTCCAGGGAGATCCAGACGGCCGTGCGCCTGC
TGCTGCCTGGGGAGTTGGCCAAGCACGCCGTGTCCGAGGGTACTAAGGCCATCACCAAGTACACCAGCGC
TAAGGGTTCTGTATCAAAAGGCGAGGCGGTCATTAAAGAGTTCATGAGGTTTAAAGTCCATATGGAAGGA
AGCATGAATGGTCACGAGTTTGAGATAGAGGGAGAGGGTGAGGGAAGGCCGTACGAAGGGACGCAAACTG
CGAAGTTGAAGGTAACGAAAGGCGGCCCTCTGCCATTCTCTTGGGACATCCTTTCACCGCAATTTATGTA
CGGCTCTAGGGCCTTCACAAAACACCCCGCCGATATTCCGGATTACTATAAACAAAGTTTTCCTGAGGGC
TTCAAGTGGGAAAGAGTAATGAACTTCGAGGATGGGGGAGCTGTGACGGTTACTCAAGACACTAGCCTGG
AGGACGGTACTCTTATATACAAGGTAAAACTAAGAGGGACGAATTTTCCGCCAGACGGCCCCGTGATGCA
AAAAAAAACTATGGGGTGGGAAGCATCCACCGAGAGGCTGTACCCCGAAGACGGGGTCCTGAAGGGTGAT
ATTAAAATGGCATTAAGATTAAAAGATGGCGGGAGATACTTAGCTGACTTCAAGACTACATATAAAGCCA
AAAAACCTGTACAGATGCCTGGAGCTTACAATGTGGATCGTAAGCTGGATATTACATCCCACAACGAAGA
TTATACCGTGGTGGAGCAGTACGAGCGTTCAGAGGGGCGTCACTCCACCGGGGGTATGGATGAATTATAC
AAGAGCGGTCTTAGAAGCAGGGCGCAAGCGTCAAATTCAGCGGTAGATGGAACAGCAGGTCCAGGTAGTA
CTGGCAGCAGAGGATCCTAACTCGAGATTCACTCCTCAGGTGCAGGCTGCCTATCAGAAGGTGGTGGCTG
GTGTGGCCAATGCCCTGGCTCACAAATACCACTGAGATCTTTTTCCCTCTGCCAAAAATTATGGGGACAT
CATGAAGCCCCTTGAGCATCTGACTTCTGGCTAATAAAGGAAATTTATTTTCATTGCAATAGTGTGTTGG
AATTTTTTGTGTCTCTCACTCGGAAGGACATATGGGAGGGCAAATCATTTAAAACATCAGAATGAGTATT
TGGTTTAGAGTTTGGCAACATATGCCCATATGCTGGCTGCCATGAACAAAGGTTGGCTATAAAGAGGTCA
TCAGTATATGAAACAGCCCCCTGCTGTCCATTCCTTATTCCATAGAAAAGCCTTGACTTGAGGTTAGATT
TTTTTTATATTTTGTTTTGTGTTATTTTTTTCTTTAACATCCCTAAAATTTTCCTTACATGTTTTACTAG
CCAGATTTTTCCTCCTCTCCTGACTACTCCCAGTCATAGCTGTCCCTCTTCTCTTATGGAGATCCCTCGA
CCTGCAGCCCAAGCTTGGCGTAATGCTGAGCA
Features (pLannotate 1.2.2; 18 found; start..end, strand, type, name):
    239..539     +  enhancer       CMV enhancer: human cytomegalovirus immediate early enhancer
    540..743     +  promoter       CMV promoter: human cytomegalovirus (CMV) immediate early promoter
    777..1798    +  CDS            HygR (fragment): aminoglycoside phosphotransferase from E. coli; aph(4)-Ia; confers resistance to hygromycin
   1817..2024    +  polyA_signal   bGH poly(A) signal: bovine growth hormone polyadenylation signal
   2344..2362    -  promoter       T3 promoter: promoter for bacteriophage T3 RNA polymerase
   2402..3217    -  CDS            KanR: aminoglycoside phosphotransferase; aph(3')-Ia; confers resistance to kanamycin in bacteria or G418 (Geneticin®) in eukaryotes
   3442..4030    +  rep_origin     ori: high-copy-number ColE1/pMB1/pBR322/pUC origin of replication
   4142..4160    +  promoter       T7 promoter: promoter for bacteriophage T7 RNA polymerase
   4745..5918    +  promoter       EF-1α promoter: strong constitutive promoter for human elongation factor EF-1α
   5968..6639    +  CDS            hmAzami-Green: humanized monomeric Azami-Green fluorescent protein mammalian codon-optimized
   6666..6890    +  polyA_signal   bGH poly(A) signal: bovine growth hormone polyadenylation signal
   7138..7441    +  enhancer       CMV enhancer: human cytomegalovirus immediate early enhancer
   7443..7719    +  promoter       chicken β-actin promoter: No description available
   7720..8736    +  intron         chimeric intron: chimera between introns from chicken β-actin and rabbit β-globin
   8797..9174    +  CDS            H2B: human histone H2B; HIST1H2BJ
   9181..9873    +  CDS            mScarlet: mScarlet is a basic (constitutively fluorescent) red fluorescent protein published in 2016, derived from synthetic construct. It has moderate acid sensitivity.
   9968..10042   +  CDS            HBB (fragment): HBB_PONPY - Experimental evidence at transcript level: Swiss-Prot protein existence level 2. Involved in oxygen transport from the lung to the various peripheral tissues. From Pongo pygmaeus (Bornean orangutan).
  10113..10168   +  polyA_signal   β-globin poly(A) signal: rabbit β-globin polyadenylation signal (Gil and Proudfoot, 1987)
