[The description below was written by a language model from this plasmid's Addgene catalogue record and pLannotate feature annotations shown in this document.]
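Description:
ARB287a is a mammalian expression plasmid built on the MTK0_043 backbone, a PiggyBac destination vector from a modular cloning toolkit for assembling genetic circuits in mammalian cells. It is maintained in E. coli through a high-copy ColE1/pUC-type origin and a kanamycin resistance gene (aph(3')-Ia). The 10.5 kb sequence also carries a CMV enhancer/promoter driving a hygromycin resistance coding sequence with a bGH polyadenylation signal, which presumably allows selection of stably modified mammalian cells. The PiggyBac transposon terminal repeats implied by the record's description are not called out in the automated feature table, so their positions, and exactly which cassettes they flank, cannot be confirmed from the annotation. Short T3 and T7 phage promoters sit on either side of the bacterial backbone region.

The payload consists of two independent transcription units in the same orientation. In the first, the human EF-1α promoter drives a mammalian codon-optimised monomeric Azami-Green, which the insert name describes as carrying a nuclear localisation signal, terminated by a bGH poly(A) signal. In the second, a CAG promoter (CMV enhancer, chicken β-actin promoter and chimeric β-actin/β-globin intron) expresses human histone H2B fused to mScarlet, followed by a rabbit β-globin poly(A) signal. The short "HBB fragment" annotated just upstream of that signal is most likely part of the β-globin 3' region rather than a separate coding payload. Both reporters are therefore nuclear, and the constitutive red signal serves as an internal normaliser for delivery or copy number, so that green fluorescence reports the strength of the EF-1α/bGH part combination. The depositor notes that the plasmid was used for part characterisation data in the toolkit publication.
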