Addgene plasmid #124015: ARB287a
Purpose: Encodes pEF1a driving expression of mAzamiGreen with a BgpPA 3' UTR and a mScarlet normalization in a PiggyBac destination vector
Depositing lab: Hana El-Samad. Depositing organization: University of California, San Francisco (UCSF). Publication: A Toolkit for Rapid Modular Construction of Biological Circuits in Mammalian Cells. Fonseca JP, Bonny AR, Kumar GR, Ng AH, Town J, Wu QC, Aslankoohi E, Chen SY, Dods G, Harrigan P, Osimiri LC, Kistler AL, El-Samad H. ACS Synth Biol. 2019 Nov 15;8(11):2593-2606. doi: 10.1021/acssynbio.9b00322. Epub 2019 Nov 5. PubMed 31686495.
Backbone
  Vector backbone: MTK0_043
  Vector type: Mammalian Expression
Growth in bacteria
  Bacterial resistance: Kanamycin, 50 μg/mL
  Growth temperature: 37°C
  Growth strain: DH5alpha
  Copy number: Unknown
Gene/Insert
  Gene/Insert name: PB_pEF1a-NLS-mAzamiGreen-bghpA_pCAG-H2B::mScarlet-rglpA
  Species: H. sapiens (human)
  Cloning method: Restriction Enzyme; 5′ cloning site unknown (unknown if destroyed); 3′ cloning site unknown (unknown if destroyed)
Terms and licenses: Academic/Nonprofit Terms; Industry Terms: Not Available to Industry
Depositor comments: Plasmid used to generate Fig .2b Please visit https://www.biorxiv.org/content/10.1101/506188v2 for BioRxiv preprint
How to cite: ARB287a was a gift from Hana El-Samad (Addgene plasmid # 124015 ; http://n2t.net/addgene:124015 ; RRID:Addgene_124015)
